Addgene plasmid #141532: TFORF0133
Purpose: Lentiviral vector for overexpressing the ZNF780A transcription factor ORF with a unique 24-bp barcode. Barcodes facilitate identification of transcription factors in pooled screens.
Depositing lab: Feng Zhang. Depositing organization: Broad Institute. Publication: A transcription factor atlas of directed differentiation. Joung J, Ma S, Tay T, Geiger-Schuller KR, Kirchgatterer PC, Verdine VK, Guo B, Arias-Garcia MA, Allen WE, Singh A, Kuksenko O, Abudayyeh OO, Gootenberg JS, Fu Z, Macrae RK, Buenrostro JD, Regev A, Zhang F. Cell. 2023 Jan 5;186(1):209-229.e26. doi: 10.1016/j.cell.2022.11.026. PubMed 36608654.
Backbone
  Vector backbone: pLX_TRC317
  Backbone manufacturer: Broad Institute Genetic Perturbation Platform
  Backbone size w/o insert (bp): 8264
  Vector type: Mammalian Expression, Lentiviral
  Selectable markers: Puromycin
Growth in bacteria
  Bacterial resistance: Ampicillin, 100 μg/mL
  Growth temperature: 37°C
  Growth strain: NEB Stable
  Copy number: High Copy
Gene/Insert
  Gene/Insert name: ZNF780A
  Species: H. sapiens (human)
  Insert size (bp): 578
  Entrez Gene: ZNF780A (a.k.a. ZNF780)
  Promoter: EF1a
  Cloning method: Unknown
  Sequencing primers: 5′ GGGTGGAGACTGAAGTTAGGCCAG; 3′ CACATAGCGTAAAAGGAGCAACATAG
Terms and licenses: Academic/Nonprofit Terms; Industry Terms: Not Available to Industry
Depositor comments: NM_001142579,ENST00000414720 . The transcription factor ORF portion of this plasmid was synthesized by Genewiz. Please test multiple small colonies in case of plasmid recombination. To make this collection available in a timely manner, a portion of this collection was not fully sequenced by Addgene. If an Addgene verified full plasmid sequence is not available, please contact us prior to placing an order to request the full sequence.
How to cite: TFORF0133 was a gift from Feng Zhang (Addgene plasmid # 141532 ; http://n2t.net/addgene:141532 ; RRID:Addgene_141532)
