[The description below was written by a language model from this plasmid's Addgene catalogue record and pLannotate feature annotations shown in this document.]
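Description:
TFORF0133 is a third-generation-style, self-inactivating lentiviral expression plasmid built on the pLX_TRC317 backbone and carrying a human ZNF780A transcription factor open reading frame together with a unique 24-bp barcode. It belongs to a barcoded transcription factor ORF collection designed for pooled overexpression screens, where the barcode allows each factor to be identified by sequencing. In bacteria the plasmid is maintained through a high-copy ColE1/pUC-type origin and selected with ampicillin via the β-lactamase gene. An f1 origin and remnants of a lac/lacZα cloning region with T3 and T7 promoters are also present in the backbone. The depositor notes that the plasmid may recombine, a common issue with LTR-containing vectors.

The viral portion begins with an RSV promoter fused to a truncated HIV-1 5' LTR, allowing Tat-independent production of genomic RNA, followed by the Ψ packaging signal, a gag fragment, the RRE for Rev-dependent export and a cPPT/CTS. It ends in a ΔU3 3' LTR and an SV40 polyadenylation signal. Within this unit, an SV40 early promoter drives puromycin N-acetyltransferase for selection of transduced mammalian cells, and a separate EF-1α promoter drives the ZNF780A ORF, with a WPRE downstream to enhance transcript expression. The insert is recorded as 578 bp, a short isoform. The automated annotation labels part of it as a ZNF720 fragment, which probably reflects homology among conserved zinc finger protein domains rather than a different insert. The feature table does not annotate the barcode itself, so its exact position is not stated. A short U6 promoter fragment annotated between the ORF and the WPRE has no function given in the record.
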