Features (pLannotate 1.2.2; 31 found; start..end, strand, type, name):
      5..231     +  promoter       RSV promoter: Rous sarcoma virus enhancer/promoter
    232..412     +  LTR            5' LTR (truncated): truncated 5' long terminal repeat (LTR) from HIV-1
    459..584     +  misc_feature   HIV-1 Ψ: packaging signal of human immunodeficiency virus type 1
    568..931     +  CDS            HIV-1 gag (fragment): gag protein from human immunodeficiency virus 1; gag
   1077..1310    +  misc_feature   RRE: The Rev response element (RRE) of HIV-1 allows for Rev-dependent mRNA export from the nucleus to the cytoplasm.
   1687..1713    +  CDS            Rev (fragment): human immunodeficiency virus 1 (HIV-1) Rev protein; rev; enhances nuclear export of unspliced and incompletely spliced viral mRNAs
   1720..1743    +  promoter       SV40 promoter (fragment): SV40 early promoter
   1744..1815    +  promoter       SV40 promoter (fragment): SV40 enhancer and early promoter
   1839..1974    +  rep_origin     SV40 ori: SV40 origin of replication
   2020..2616    +  CDS            PuroR (fragment): puromycin N-acetyltransferase; pac from Streptomyces; confers resistance to puromycin
   2665..2782    +  misc_feature   cPPT/CTS: central polypurine tract and central termination sequence of HIV-1
   2847..2913    +  CDS            small t antigen (fragment): SV40 (simian virus 40) small t antigen
   2920..4098    +  promoter       EF-1α promoter: strong constitutive promoter for human elongation factor EF-1α
   4172..4399    +  CDS            ZNF720 (fragment): ZN720_HUMAN - Experimental evidence at protein level: Swiss-Prot protein existence level 1. From Homo sapiens (Human).
   4604..4657    +  promoter       U6 promoter (fragment): RNA polymerase III promoter for human U6 snRNA
   4699..5287    +  misc_feature   WPRE: woodchuck hepatitis virus posttranscriptional regulatory element
   5338..5357    +  misc_feature   cPPT/CTS (fragment): central polypurine tract and central termination sequence of HIV-1
   5359..5592    +  LTR            3' LTR (ΔU3): self-inactivating 3' long terminal repeat (LTR) from HIV-1
   5670..5791    +  polyA_signal   SV40 poly(A) signal: SV40 polyadenylation signal
   5831..5966    +  rep_origin     SV40 ori: SV40 origin of replication
   5987..6005    -  promoter       T7 promoter: promoter for bacteriophage T7 RNA polymerase
   6013..6168    +  CDS            lacZα (fragment): LacZα fragment of β-galactosidase; lacZ fragment
   6173..6601    +  rep_origin     f1 ori (sequence partly withheld): f1 bacteriophage origin of replication; arrow indicates direction of (+) strand synthesis
   6654..6758    +  promoter       AmpR promoter: bla
   6759..7619    +  CDS            AmpR: β-lactamase; bla; confers resistance to ampicillin, carbenicillin, and related antibiotics
   7790..8378    +  rep_origin     ori: high-copy-number ColE1/pMB1/pBR322/pUC origin of replication
   8561..8653    +  CDS            lacI (fragment): lac repressor; lacI; The lac repressor binds to the lac operator to inhibit transcription in E. coli. This inhibition can be relieved by adding lactose or isopropyl-β-D-thiogalactopyranoside (IPTG).
   8666..8687    +  protein_bind   CAP binding site: CAP binding activates transcription in the presence of cAMP. E. coli catabolite activator protein
   8702..8732    +  promoter       lac promoter: promoter for the E. coli lac operon
   8740..8756    +  protein_bind   lac operator: The lac repressor binds to the lac operator to inhibit transcription in E. coli. This inhibition can be relieved by adding lactose or isopropyl-β-D-thiogalactopyranoside (IPTG). lac repressor encoded by lacI
   8801..8819    +  promoter       T3 promoter: promoter for bacteriophage T3 RNA polymerase
>Addgene plasmid #141532 | TFORF0133 | depositor full sequence | sequence record 276732 | Full Sequence
TTAATGTAGTCTTATGCAATACTCTTGTAGTCTTGCAACATGGTAACGATGAGTTAGCAACATGCCTTAC
AAGGAGAGAAAAAGCACCGTGCATGCCGATTGGTGGAAGTAAGGTGGTACGATCGTGCCTTATTAGGAAG
GCAACAGACGGGTCTGACATGGATTGGACGAACCACTGAATTGCCGCATTGCAGAGATATTGTATTTAAG
TGCCTAGCTCGATACATAAACGGGTCTCTCTGGTTAGACCAGATCTGAGCCTGGGAGCTCTCTGGCTAAC
TAGGGAACCCACTGCTTAAGCCTCAATAAAGCTTGCCTTGAGTGCTTCAAGTAGTGTGTGCCCGTCTGTT
GTGTGACTCTGGTAACTAGAGATCCCTCAGACCCTTTTAGTCAGTGTGGAAAATCTCTAGCAGTGGCGCC
CGAACAGGGACTTGAAAGCGAAAGGGAAACCAGAGGAGCTCTCTCGACGCAGGACTCGGCTTGCTGAAGC
GCGCACGGCAAGAGGCGAGGGGCGGCGACTGGTGAGTACGCCAAAAATTTTGACTAGCGGAGGCTAGAAG
GAGAGAGATGGGTGCGAGAGCGTCAGTATTAAGCGGGGGAGAATTAGATCGCGATGGGAAAAAATTCGGT
TAAGGCCAGGGGGAAAGAAAAAATATAAATTAAAACATATAGTATGGGCAAGCAGGGAGCTAGAACGATT
CGCAGTTAATCCTGGCCTGTTAGAAACATCAGAAGGCTGTAGACAAATACTGGGACAGCTACAACCATCC
CTTCAGACAGGATCAGAAGAACTTAGATCATTATATAATACAGTAGCAACCCTCTATTGTGTGCATCAAA
GGATAGAGATAAAAGACACCAAGGAAGCTTTAGACAAGATAGAGGAAGAGCAAAACAAAAGTAAGACCAC
CGCACAGCAAGCGGCCGCTGATCTTCAGACCTGGAGGAGGAGATATGAGGGACAATTGGAGAAGTGAATT
ATATAAATATAAAGTAGTAAAAATTGAACCATTAGGAGTAGCACCCACCAAGGCAAAGAGAAGAGTGGTG
CAGAGAGAAAAAAGAGCAGTGGGAATAGGAGCTTTGTTCCTTGGGTTCTTGGGAGCAGCAGGAAGCACTA
TGGGCGCAGCGTCAATGACGCTGACGGTACAGGCCAGACAATTATTGTCTGGTATAGTGCAGCAGCAGAA
CAATTTGCTGAGGGCTATTGAGGCGCAACAGCATCTGTTGCAACTCACAGTCTGGGGCATCAAGCAGCTC
CAGGCAAGAATCCTGGCTGTGGAAAGATACCTAAAGGATCAACAGCTCCTGGGGATTTGGGGTTGCTCTG
GAAAACTCATTTGCACCACTGCTGTGCCTTGGAATGCTAGTTGGAGTAATAAATCTCTGGAACAGATTTG
GAATCACACGACCTGGATGGAGTGGGACAGAGAAATTAACAATTACACAAGCTTAATACACTCCTTAATT
GAAGAATCGCAAAACCAGCAAGAAAAGAATGAACAAGAATTATTGGAATTAGATAAATGGGCAAGTTTGT
GGAATTGGTTTAACATAACAAATTGGCTGTGGTATATAAAATTATTCATAATGATAGTAGGAGGCTTGGT
AGGTTTAAGAATAGTTTTTGCTGTACTTTCTATAGTGAATAGAGTTAGGCAGGGATATTCACCATTATCG
TTTCAGACCCACCTCCCAACCCCGAGGGGACCCATGCATTGCATCTCAATTAGTCAGCAACCAGGTGTGG
AAAGTCCCCAGGCTCCCCAGCAGGCAGAAGTATGCAAAGCATGCGTCTCAATTAGTCAGCAACCATAGTC
CCGCCCCTAACTCCGCCCATCCCGCCCCTAACTCCGCCCAGTTCCGCCCATTCTCCGCCCCATGGCTGAC
TAATTTTTTTTATTTATGCAGAGGCCGAGGCCGCCTCGGCCTCTGAGCTATTCCAGAAGTAGTGAGGAGG
CTTTTTTGGAGGCCTAGGCTTTTGCAAAAAGCTTTCTAGAGGTACCACCGGAGCTTACCATGACCGAGTA
CAAGCCCACGGTGCGCCTCGCCACCCGCGACGACGTCCCCAGGGCCGTACGCACCCTCGCCGCCGCGTTC
GCCGACTACCCCGCCACGCGCCACACCGTCGATCCGGACCGCCACATCGAGCGGGTCACCGAGCTGCAAG
AACTCTTCCTCACGCGCGTCGGGCTCGACATCGGCAAGGTGTGGGTCGCGGACGACGGCGCCGCCGTGGC
GGTCTGGACCACGCCGGAGAGCGTCGAAGCGGGGGCGGTGTTCGCCGAGATCGGCCCGCGCATGGCCGAG
TTGAGCGGTTCCCGGCTGGCCGCGCAGCAACAGATGGAAGGCCTCCTGGCGCCGCACCGGCCCAAGGAGC
CCGCGTGGTTCCTGGCCACCGTCGGCGTCTCGCCCGACCACCAGGGCAAGGGTCTGGGCAGCGCCGTCGT
GCTCCCCGGAGTGGAGGCGGCCGAGCGCGCCGGGGTGCCCGCCTTCCTGGAGACCTCCGCGCCCCGCAAC
CTCCCCTTCTACGAGCGGCTCGGCTTCACCGTCACCGCCGACGTCGAGGTGCCCGAAGGACCGCGCACCT
GGTGCATGACCCGCAAGCCCGGTGCCAGTTAACGAATTCTAGATCTTGAGACAAATGGCAGTATTCATCC
ACAATTTTAAAAGAAAAGGGGGGATTGGGGGGTACAGTGCAGGGGAAAGAATAGTAGACATAATAGCAAC
AGACATACAAACTAAAGAATTACAAAAACAAATTACAAAAATTCAAAATTTTCGGGTTTATTACAGGGAC
AGCAGAGATCCACTTTGGCGCCGGCTCGAGGCCTGCAGGTGCAAAGATGGATAAAGTTTTAAACAGAGAG
GAATCTTTGCAGCTAATGGACCTTCTAGGTCTTGAAAGGAGTGGGAATTGGCTCCGGTGCCCGTCAGTGG
GCAGAGCGCACATCGCCCACAGTCCCCGAGAAGTTGGGGGGAGGGGTCGGCAATTGAACCGGTGCCTAGA
GAAGGTGGCGCGGGGTAAACTGGGAAAGTGATGTCGTGTACTGGCTCCGCCTTTTTCCCGAGGGTGGGGG
AGAACCGTATATAAGTGCAGTAGTCGCCGTGAACGTTCTTTTTCGCAACGGGTTTGCCGCCAGAACACAG
GTAAGTGCCGTGTGTGGTTCCCGCGGGCCTGGCCTCTTTACGGGTTATGGCCCTTGCGTGCCTTGAATTA
CTTCCACCTGGCTGCAGTACGTGATTCTTGATCCCGAGCTTCGGGTTGGAAGTGGGTGGGAGAGTTCGAG
GCCTTGCGCTTAAGGAGCCCCTTCGCCTCGTGCTTGAGTTGAGGCCTGGCCTGGGCGCTGGGGCCGCCGC
GTGCGAATCTGGTGGCACCTTCGCGCCTGTCTCGCTGCTTTCGATAAGTCTCTAGCCATTTAAAATTTTT
GATGACCTGCTGCGACGCTTTTTTTCTGGCAAGATAGTCTTGTAAATGCGGGCCAAGATCTGCACACTGG
TATTTCGGTTTTTGGGGCCGCGGGCGGCGACGGGGCCCGTGCGTCCCAGCGCACATGTTCGGCGAGGCGG
GGCCTGCGAGCGCGGCCACCGAGAATCGGACGGGGGTAGTCTCAAGCTGGCCGGCCTGCTCTGGTGCCTG
GCCTCGCGCCGCCGTGTATCGCCCCGCCCTGGGCGGCAAGGCTGGCCCGGTCGGCACCAGTTGCGTGAGC
GGAAAGATGGCCGCTTCCCGGCCCTGCTGCAGGGAGCTCAAAATGGAGGACGCGGCGCTCGGGAGAGCGG
GCGGGTGAGTCACCCACACAAAGGAAAAGGGCCTTTCCGTCCTCAGCCGTCGCTTCATGTGACTCCACGG
AGTACCGGGCGCCGTCCAGGCACCTCGATTAGTTCTCGAGCTTTTGGAGTACGTCGTCTTTAGGTTGGGG
GGAGGGGTTTTATGCGATGGAGTTTCCCCACACTGAGTGGGTGGAGACTGAAGTTAGGCCAGCTTGGCAC
TTGATGTAATTCTCCTTGGAATTTGCCCTTTTTGAGTTTGGATCTTGGTTCATTCTCAAGCCTCAGACAG
TGGTTCAAAGTTTTTTTCTTCCATTTCAGGTGTCGTGAGGCTAGCACCGCCACCATGGGGAGAAGCCCGA
GGAAGATTGACCAGTTTTGTAATTCTAGCAACATGGTCCATGGATCAGTGACATTCAGGGATGTGGCCAT
TGACTTCTCTCAGGAGGAGTGGGAGTGCCTGCAGCCTGATCAGAGGACCTTGTACAGGGATGTGATGTTG
GAGAACTACAGCCACCTGATCTCACTGGGAAGTTCCATTTCTAAACCAGATGTAATTACGTTACTAGAGC
AAGAGAAAGAGCCCTGGATGGTTGTAAGGAAAGAAACAAGCAGACGGTATCCAGATTTGGAGTTAAAATA
TGGACCTGAGAAAGTATCTCCAGAAAATGATACCTCTGAAGTAAATTTACCCAAACAGATTTCTTCATTG
GCTTCCAAACCATCTTTTACAGCTATTCATATTCAAAGGAGAATCCATTGCAGAATCTGCATTGCATTTG
GTTATCTCTCTTTAGTGTATTGTAGCCTGGAAATCCTATAGTAATGAACTAGTCCGTAACTTGAAAGTAT
TTCGATTTCTTGGCTTTATATATCTTGTGGAAAGGACGAACATACCCTGTTCTACTTCGTGTTACGCGTT
AAGTCGACAATCAACCTCTGGATTACAAAATTTGTGAAAGATTGACTGGTATTCTTAACTATGTTGCTCC
TTTTACGCTATGTGGATACGCTGCTTTAATGCCTTTGTATCATGCTATTGCTTCCCGTATGGCTTTCATT
TTCTCCTCCTTGTATAAATCCTGGTTGCTGTCTCTTTATGAGGAGTTGTGGCCCGTTGTCAGGCAACGTG
GCGTGGTGTGCACTGTGTTTGCTGACGCAACCCCCACTGGTTGGGGCATTGCCACCACCTGTCAGCTCCT
TTCCGGGACTTTCGCTTTCCCCCTCCCTATTGCCACGGCGGAACTCATCGCCGCCTGCCTTGCCCGCTGC
TGGACAGGGGCTCGGCTGTTGGGCACTGACAATTCCGTGGTGTTGTCGGGGAAATCATCGTCCTTTCCTT
GGCTGCTCGCCTGTGTTGCCACCTGGATTCTGCGCGGGACGTCCTTCTGCTACGTCCCTTCGGCCCTCAA
TCCAGCGGACCTTCCTTCCCGCGGCCTGCTGCCGGCTCTGCGGCCTCTTCCGCGTCTTCGCCTTCGCCCT
CAGACGAGTCGGATCTCCCTTTGGGCCGCCTCCCCGCGTCGACTTTAAGACCAATGACTTACAAGGCAGC
TGTAGATCTTAGCCACTTTTTAAAAGAAAAGGGGGGACTGGAAGGGCTAATTCACTCCCAACGAAGACAA
GATCTGCTTTTTGCTTGTACTGGGTCTCTCTGGTTAGACCAGATCTGAGCCTGGGAGCTCTCTGGCTAAC
TAGGGAACCCACTGCTTAAGCCTCAATAAAGCTTGCCTTGAGTGCTTCAAGTAGTGTGTGCCCGTCTGTT
GTGTGACTCTGGTAACTAGAGATCCCTCAGACCCTTTTAGTCAGTGTGGAAAATCTCTAGCAGTACGTAT
AGTAGTTCATGTCATCTTATTATTCAGTATTTATAACTTGCAAAGAAATGAATATCAGAGAGTGAGAGGA
ACTTGTTTATTGCAGCTTATAATGGTTACAAATAAAGCAATAGCATCACAAATTTCACAAATAAAGCATT
TTTTTCACTGCATTCTAGTTGTGGTTTGTCCAAACTCATCAATGTATCTTATCATGTCTGGCTCTAGCTA
TCCCGCCCCTAACTCCGCCCATCCCGCCCCTAACTCCGCCCAGTTCCGCCCATTCTCCGCCCCATGGCTG
ACTAATTTTTTTTATTTATGCAGAGGCCGAGGCCGCCTCGGCCTCTGAGCTATTCCAGAAGTAGTGAGGA
GGCTTTTTTGGAGGCCTAGGGACGTACCCAATTCGCCCTATAGTGAGTCGTATTACGCGCGCTCACTGGC
CGTCGTTTTACAACGTCGTGACTGGGAAAACCCTGGCGTTACCCAACTTAATCGCCTTGCAGCACATCCC
CCTTTCGCCAGCTGGCGTAATAGCGAAGAGGCCCGCACCGATCGCCCTTCCCAACAGTTGCGCAGCCTGA
ATGGCGAATGGG
[124 nt withheld, positions 6173-6296]
C
[91 nt withheld, positions 6298-6388]
A
[49 nt withheld, positions 6390-6438]
CCTTTGACGTTGGAGTCCACGTTCTTT
[37 nt withheld, positions 6466-6502]
ACCCTATCTCGGTCTATTCTTTTGATTTATAAGGGATTTTGCCGATTTCGGCCTATTGGTTAAAAAATGA
GCTGATTTAACAAAAATTTAACGCGAATTTTAACAAAATATTAACGCTTACAATTTAGGTGGCACTTTTC
GGGGAAATGTGCGCGGAACCCCTATTTGTTTATTTTTCTAAATACATTCAAATATGTATCCGCTCATGAG
ACAATAACCCTGATAAATGCTTCAATAATATTGAAAAAGGAAGAGTATGAGTATTCAACATTTCCGTGTC
GCCCTTATTCCCTTTTTTGCGGCATTTTGCCTTCCTGTTTTTGCTCACCCAGAAACGCTGGTGAAAGTAA
AAGATGCTGAAGATCAGTTGGGTGCACGAGTGGGTTACATCGAACTGGATCTCAACAGCGGTAAGATCCT
TGAGAGTTTTCGCCCCGAAGAACGTTTTCCAATGATGAGCACTTTTAAAGTTCTGCTATGTGGCGCGGTA
TTATCCCGTATTGACGCCGGGCAAGAGCAACTCGGTCGCCGCATACACTATTCTCAGAATGACTTGGTTG
AGTACTCACCAGTCACAGAAAAGCATCTTACGGATGGCATGACAGTAAGAGAATTATGCAGTGCTGCCAT
AACCATGAGTGATAACACTGCGGCCAACTTACTTCTGACAACGATCGGAGGACCGAAGGAGCTAACCGCT
TTTTTGCACAACATGGGGGATCATGTAACTCGCCTTGATCGTTGGGAACCGGAGCTGAATGAAGCCATAC
CAAACGACGAGCGTGACACCACGATGCCTGTAGCAATGGCAACAACGTTGCGCAAACTATTAACTGGCGA
ACTACTTACTCTAGCTTCCCGGCAACAATTAATAGACTGGATGGAGGCGGATAAAGTTGCAGGACCACTT
CTGCGCTCGGCCCTTCCGGCTGGCTGGTTTATTGCTGATAAATCTGGAGCCGGTGAGCGTGGGTCTCGCG
GTATCATTGCAGCACTGGGGCCAGATGGTAAGCCCTCCCGTATCGTAGTTATCTACACGACGGGGAGTCA
GGCAACTATGGATGAACGAAATAGACAGATCGCTGAGATAGGTGCCTCACTGATTAAGCATTGGTAACTG
TCAGACCAAGTTTACTCATATATACTTTAGATTGATTTAAAACTTCATTTTTAATTTAAAAGGATCTAGG
TGAAGATCCTTTTTGATAATCTCATGACCAAAATCCCTTAACGTGAGTTTTCGTTCCACTGAGCGTCAGA
CCCCGTAGAAAAGATCAAAGGATCTTCTTGAGATCCTTTTTTTCTGCGCGTAATCTGCTGCTTGCAAACA
AAAAAACCACCGCTACCAGCGGTGGTTTGTTTGCCGGATCAAGAGCTACCAACTCTTTTTCCGAAGGTAA
CTGGCTTCAGCAGAGCGCAGATACCAAATACTGTTCTTCTAGTGTAGCCGTAGTTAGGCCACCACTTCAA
GAACTCTGTAGCACCGCCTACATACCTCGCTCTGCTAATCCTGTTACCAGTGGCTGCTGCCAGTGGCGAT
AAGTCGTGTCTTACCGGGTTGGACTCAAGACGATAGTTACCGGATAAGGCGCAGCGGTCGGGCTGAACGG
GGGGTTCGTGCACACAGCCCAGCTTGGAGCGAACGACCTACACCGAACTGAGATACCTACAGCGTGAGCT
ATGAGAAAGCGCCACGCTTCCCGAAGGGAGAAAGGCGGACAGGTATCCGGTAAGCGGCAGGGTCGGAACA
GGAGAGCGCACGAGGGAGCTTCCAGGGGGAAACGCCTGGTATCTTTATAGTCCTGTCGGGTTTCGCCACC
TCTGACTTGAGCGTCGATTTTTGTGATGCTCGTCAGGGGGGCGGAGCCTATGGAAAAACGCCAGCAACGC
GGCCTTTTTACGGTTCCTGGCCTTTTGCTGGCCTTTTGCTCACATGTTCTTTCCTGCGTTATCCCCTGAT
TCTGTGGATAACCGTATTACCGCCTTTGAGTGAGCTGATACCGCTCGCCGCAGCCGAACGACCGAGCGCA
GCGAGTCAGTGAGCGAGGAAGCGGAAGAGCGCCCAATACGCAAACCGCCTCTCCCCGCGCGTTGGCCGAT
TCATTAATGCAGCTGGCACGACAGGTTTCCCGACTGGAAAGCGGGCAGTGAGCGCAACGCAATTAATGTG
AGTTAGCTCACTCATTAGGCACCCCAGGCTTTACACTTTATGCTTCCGGCTCGTATGTTGTGTGGAATTG
TGAGCGGATAACAATTTCACACAGGAAACAGCTATGACCATGATTACGCCAAGCGCGCAATTAACCCTCA
CTAAAGGGAACAAAAGCTGGAGCTGCAAGC
