>Addgene plasmid #141532 | TFORF0133 | depositor partial sequence | sequence record 276733 | Insert
ACCGCCACCATGGGGAGAAGCCCGAGGAAGATTGACCAGTTTTGTAATTCTAGCAACATGGTCCATGGAT
CAGTGACATTCAGGGATGTGGCCATTGACTTCTCTCAGGAGGAGTGGGAGTGCCTGCAGCCTGATCAGAG
GACCTTGTACAGGGATGTGATGTTGGAGAACTACAGCCACCTGATCTCACTGGGAAGTTCCATTTCTAAA
CCAGATGTAATTACGTTACTAGAGCAAGAGAAAGAGCCCTGGATGGTTGTAAGGAAAGAAACAAGCAGAC
GGTATCCAGATTTGGAGTTAAAATATGGACCTGAGAAAGTATCTCCAGAAAATGATACCTCTGAAGTAAA
TTTACCCAAACAGATTTCTTCATTGGCTTCCAAACCATCTTTTACAGCTATTCATATTCAAAGGAGAATC
CATTGCAGAATCTGCATTGCATTTGGTTATCTCTCTTTAGTGTATTGTAGCCTGGAAATCCTATAGTAAT
GAACTAGTCCGTAACTTGAAAGTATTTCGATTTCTTGGCTTTATATATCTTGTGGAAAGGACGAACATAC
CCTGTTCTACTTCGTGTT
