>Addgene plasmid #141532 | TFORF0133 | depositor partial sequence | sequence record 276734 | Barcode
ACATACCCTGTTCTACTTCGTGTT
