>Addgene plasmid #141532 | TFORF0133 | addgene partial sequence | sequence record 353721 | WPRE-R 5'-CATAGCGTAAAAGGAGCAACA-3'
ATTTTGTAATCCAGAGGTTGATTGTCGACTTAACGCGTAACACGAAGTAGAACAGGGTATGTTCGTCCTT
TCCACAAGATATATAAAGCCAAGAAATCGAAATACTTTCAAGTTACGGACTAGTTCATTACTATAGGATT
TCCAGGCTACAATACACTAAAGAGAGATAACCAAATGCAATGCAGATTCTGCAATGGATTCTCCTTTGAA
TATGAATAGCTGTAAAAGATGGTTTGGAAGCCAATGAAGAAATCTGTTTGGGTAAATTTACTTCAGAGGT
ATCATTTTCTGGAGATACTTTCTCAGGTCCATATTTTAACTCCAAATCTGGATACCGTCTGCTTGTTTCT
TTCCTTACAACCATCCAGGGCTCTTTCTCTTGCTCTAGTAACGTAATTACATCTGGTTTAGAAATGGAAC
TTCCCAGTGAGATCAGGTGGCTGTAGTTCTCCAACATCACATCCCTGTACAAGGTCCTCTGATCAGGCTG
CAGGCACTCCCACTCCTCCTGAGAGAAGTCAATGGCCACATCCCTGAATGTCACTGATCCATGGACCATG
TTGCTAGAATTACAAAACTGGTCAATCTTCCTCGGGCTTCTCCCCATGGTGGCGGTGCTAGCCTCACGAC
ACCTGAAATGA
